Addgene plasmid #71214: pCCL-PGK-SPdCas9-BFP-DNMT3B(E697A)
Purpose: dCas9 fused to BFP and the human DNMT3B catalytically inactive domain
Depositing lab: Yonglun Luo. Depositing organization: Aarhus University. Publication: Genome-wide determination of on-target and off-target characteristics for RNA-guided DNA methylation by dCas9 methyltransferases. Lin L, Liu Y, Xu F, Huang J, Daugaard TF, Petersen TS, Hansen B, Ye L, Zhou Q, Fang F, Yang L, Li S, Floe L, Jensen KT, Shrock E, Chen F, Yang H, Wang J, Liu X, Xu X, Bolund L, Nielsen AL, Luo Y. Gigascience. 2018 Mar 1;7(3):1-19. doi: 10.1093/gigascience/giy011. PubMed 29635374.
Backbone
  Vector backbone: 3rd Generation lentiviral vector
  Total vector size (bp): 13037
  Modifications to backbone: no
  Vector type: Mammalian Expression
Growth in bacteria
  Bacterial resistance: Ampicillin, 100 μg/mL
  Growth temperature: 37°C
  Growth strain: NEB Stable
  Copy number: High Copy
Gene/Insert
  Gene/Insert name: dSpCas9-BFP-DNMT3B(E697A), DNMT3B catalytic domain with inactivation mutation E697A
  Tag / fusion protein: dSpCas9-BFP-DNMT3B(E697A) (C terminal on insert)
Terms and licenses: Academic/Nonprofit Terms; Industry Terms: Not Available to Industry
How to cite: pCCL-PGK-SPdCas9-BFP-DNMT3B(E697A) was a gift from Yonglun Luo (Addgene plasmid # 71214 ; http://n2t.net/addgene:71214 ; RRID:Addgene_71214)
