[The description below was written by a language model from this plasmid's Addgene catalogue record and pLannotate feature annotations shown in this document.]
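Description:
pCCL-PGK-SPdCas9-BFP-DNMT3B(E697A) is a third-generation, self-inactivating HIV-1 lentiviral transfer plasmid of about 13 kb for expression in mammalian cells. It is maintained in E. coli through a high-copy ColE1/pUC-type origin and ampicillin resistance (AmpR), and the bacterial backbone also carries an f1 origin and remnants of a lacZα cloning region flanked by T3, T7 and SP6 phage promoters. In the viral portion, a CMV enhancer/promoter replaces the U3 region of the truncated 5' LTR, so genomic RNA can be transcribed in packaging cells without Tat. This is followed by the Ψ packaging signal with a gag fragment, the Rev response element for Rev-dependent nuclear export, the cPPT/CTS, and a ΔU3 3' LTR that inactivates LTR promoter activity after integration. No mammalian drug-selection marker is annotated.

The payload is a single fusion reading frame driven by an internal PGK promoter (annotated as the mouse promoter) and followed by a WPRE to enhance transcript expression. It encodes nuclease-dead Streptococcus pyogenes Cas9, TagBFP, and the catalytic domain of human DNMT3B carrying the inactivating E697A mutation. The automated annotation labels the first segment simply as Cas9 and the last as a mouse Dnmt3c fragment, which is probably a homology hit to the DNMT3B domain described in the catalogue entry. The blue fluorescent protein lets expressing cells be identified or sorted. No guide RNA cassette is annotated, so guides would have to be supplied separately. Because the methyltransferase is catalytically dead, the construct most plausibly serves as a negative control for RNA-guided DNA methylation experiments, separating effects of dCas9 binding from enzymatic methylation. The depositor and sequenced records differ by only 14 nt and show the same feature layout.
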