Features (pLannotate 1.2.2; 27 found; start..end, strand, type, name):
     82..461     +  enhancer       CMV enhancer: human cytomegalovirus immediate early enhancer
    462..665     +  promoter       CMV promoter: human cytomegalovirus (CMV) immediate early promoter
    680..860     +  LTR            5' LTR (truncated): truncated 5' long terminal repeat (LTR) from HIV-1
    904..1029    +  misc_feature   HIV-1 Ψ: packaging signal of human immunodeficiency virus type 1
   1013..1376    +  CDS            HIV-1 gag (fragment): gag protein from human immunodeficiency virus 1; gag
   1471..1807    +  ncRNA          RRE: Accession: RF00036 - HIV Rev response element
   1843..2232    +  CDS            env (fragment): ENV_HV1H2 - Experimental evidence at protein level: Swiss-Prot protein existence level 1. [Transmembrane protein gp41]: Acts as a class I viral fusion protein. Under the current model, the protein has at least 3 conformational states: pre-fusion native state, pre-hairpin intermediate state, and post-fusion hairpin state. During fusion of viral and target intracellular membranes, the coiled coil regions (heptad repeats) assume a trimer-of-hairpins structure, positioning the fusion peptide in close proximity to the C-terminal region of the ectodomain. The formation of this structure appears to d
   2250..2367    +  misc_feature   cPPT/CTS: central polypurine tract and central termination sequence of HIV-1
   2406..2905    +  promoter       PGK promoter: mouse phosphoglycerate kinase 1 promoter
   2970..7073    +  CDS            Cas9: Cas9 (Csn1) endonuclease from the Streptococcus pyogenes Type II CRISPR/Cas system generates RNA-guided double strand breaks in DNA
   7209..7904    +  CDS            TagBFP: TagBFP is a basic (constitutively fluorescent) blue fluorescent protein published in 2008, derived from Entacmaea quadricolor. It is reported to be a very rapidly-maturing monomer with very low acid sensitivity.
   7956..8912    +  CDS            Dnmt3c (fragment): DNM3C_MOUSE - Also known as Gm14490 From Mus musculus (Mouse).
   8964..9552    +  misc_feature   WPRE: woodchuck hepatitis virus posttranscriptional regulatory element
   9571..9639    +  CDS            nef (fragment): NEF_HV1Z2 - Experimental evidence at protein level: Swiss-Prot protein existence level 1. Extracellular Nef protein targets CD4(+) T-lymphocytes for apoptosis by interacting with CXCR4 surface receptors. From Human immunodeficiency virus type 1 group M subtype D (isolate Z2/CDC-Z34) (HIV-1).
   9641..9874    +  LTR            3' LTR (ΔU3): self-inactivating 3' long terminal repeat (LTR) from HIV-1
   9903..9921    -  promoter       SP6 promoter: promoter for bacteriophage SP6 RNA polymerase
  10180..10198   -  promoter       T7 promoter: promoter for bacteriophage T7 RNA polymerase
  10206..10361   +  CDS            lacZα (fragment): LacZα fragment of β-galactosidase; lacZ fragment
  10369..10824   +  rep_origin     f1 ori (sequence partly withheld): f1 bacteriophage origin of replication; arrow indicates direction of (+) strand synthesis
  10853..10957   +  promoter       AmpR promoter: bla
  10958..11818   +  CDS            AmpR: β-lactamase; bla; confers resistance to ampicillin, carbenicillin, and related antibiotics
  11989..12577   +  rep_origin     ori: high-copy-number ColE1/pMB1/pBR322/pUC origin of replication
  12760..12852   +  CDS            lacI (fragment): lac repressor; lacI; The lac repressor binds to the lac operator to inhibit transcription in E. coli. This inhibition can be relieved by adding lactose or isopropyl-β-D-thiogalactopyranoside (IPTG).
  12865..12886   +  protein_bind   CAP binding site: CAP binding activates transcription in the presence of cAMP. E. coli catabolite activator protein
  12901..12931   +  promoter       lac promoter: promoter for the E. coli lac operon
  12935..12957   +  protein_bind   lac operator (fragment): The lac repressor binds to the lac operator to inhibit transcription in E. coli. This inhibition can be relieved by adding lactose or isopropyl-β-D-thiogalactopyranoside (IPTG). lac repressor encoded by lacI
  13000..13018   +  promoter       T3 promoter: promoter for bacteriophage T3 RNA polymerase
>Addgene plasmid #71214 | pCCL-PGK-SPdCas9-BFP-DNMT3B(E697A) | depositor full sequence | sequence record 206347 | pCCL-PGK-SPdCas9-BFP-DNMT3B(E697A) sequence 13037 bps
AAGCTTGGCCATTGCATACGTTGTATCCATATCATAATATGTACATTTATATTGGCTCATGTCCAACATT
ACCGCCATGTTGACATTGATTATTGACTAGTTATTAATAGTAATCAATTACGGGGTCATTAGTTCATAGC
CCATATATGGAGTTCCGCGTTACATAACTTACGGTAAATGGCCCGCCTGGCTGACCGCCCAACGACCCCC
GCCCATTGACGTCAATAATGACGTATGTTCCCATAGTAACGCCAATAGGGACTTTCCATTGACGTCAATG
GGTGGAGTATTTACGGTAAACTGCCCACTTGGCAGTACATCAAGTGTATCATATGCCAAGTACGCCCCCT
ATTGACGTCAATGACGGTAAATGGCCCGCCTGGCATTATGCCCAGTACATGACCTTATGGGACTTTCCTA
CTTGGCAGTACATCTACGTATTAGTCATCGCTATTACCATGGTGATGCGGTTTTGGCAGTACATCAATGG
GCGTGGATAGCGGTTTGACTCACGGGGATTTCCAAGTCTCCACCCCATTGACGTCAATGGGAGTTTGTTT
TGGCACCAAAATCAACGGGACTTTCCAAAATGTCGTAACAACTCCGCCCCATTGACGCAAATGGGCGGTA
GGCGTGTACGGTGGGAGGTCTATATAAGCAGAGCTCGTTTAGTGAACCGGGGTCTCTCTGGTTAGACCAG
ATCTGAGCCTGGGAGCTCTCTGGCTAACTAGGGAACCCACTGCTTAAGCCTCAATAAAGCTTGCCTTGAG
TGCTTCAAGTAGTGTGTGCCCGTCTGTTGTGTGACTCTGGTAACTAGAGATCCCTCAGACCCTTTTAGTC
AGTGTGGAAAATCTCTAGCAGTGGCGCCCGAACAGGGACCTGAAAGCGAAAGGGAAACCAGAGCTCTCTC
GACGCAGGACTCGGCTTGCTGAAGCGCGCACGGCAAGAGGCGAGGGGCGGCGACTGGTGAGTACGCCAAA
AATTTTGACTAGCGGAGGCTAGAAGGAGAGAGATGGGTGCGAGAGCGTCAGTATTAAGCGGGGGAGAATT
AGATCGCGATGGGAAAAAATTCGGTTAAGGCCAGGGGGAAAGAAAAAATATAAATTAAAACATATAGTAT
GGGCAAGCAGGGAGCTAGAACGATTCGCAGTTAATCCTGGCCTGTTAGAAACATCAGAAGGCTGTAGACA
AATACTGGGACAGCTACAACCATCCCTTCAGACAGGATCAGAAGAACTTAGATCATTATATAATACAGTA
GCAACCCTCTATTGTGTGCATCAAAGGATAGAGATAAAAGACACCAAGGAAGCTTTAGACAAGATAGAGG
AAGAGCAAAACAAAAGTAAGACCACCGCACAGCAAGCGGCCGCTGATCTTCAGACCTGGAGGAGGAGATA
TGAGGGACAATTGGAGAAGTGAATTATATAAATATAAAGTAGTAAAAATTGAACCATTAGGAGTAGCACC
CACCAAGGCAAAGAGAAGAGTGGTGCAGAGAGAAAAAAGAGCAGTGGGAATAGGAGCTTTGTTCCTTGGG
TTCTTGGGAGCAGCAGGAAGCACTATGGGCGCAGCCTCAATGACGCTGACGGTACAGGCCAGACAATTAT
TGTCTGGTATAGTGCAGCAGCAGAACAATTTGCTGAGGGCTATTGAGGCGCAACAGCATCTGTTGCAACT
CACAGTCTGGGGCATCAAGCAGCTCCAGGCAAGAATCCTGGCTGTGGAAAGATACCTAAAGGATCAACAG
CTCCTGGGGATTTGGGGTTGCTCTGGAAAACTCATTTGCACCACTGCTGTGCCTTGGAATGCTAGTTGGA
GTAATAAATCTCTGGAACAGATTGGAATCACACGACCTGGATGGAGTGGGACAGAGAAATTAACAATTAC
ACAAGCTTAATACACTCCTTAATTGAAGAATCGCAAAACCAGCAAGAAAAGAATGAACAAGAATTATTGG
AATTAGATAAATGGGCAAGTTTGTGGAATTGGTTTAACATAACAAATTGGCTGTGGTATATAAAATTATT
CATAATGATAGTAGGAGGCTTGGTAGGTTTAAGAATAGTTTTTGCTGTACTTTCTATAGTGAATAGAGTT
AGGCAGGGATATTCACCATTATCGTTTCAGACCCACCTCCCAACCCCGAGGGGACCCGACAGGCCCGAAG
GAATAGAAGAAGAAGGTGGAGAGAGAGACAGAGACAGATCCATTCGATTAGTGAACGGATCTCGACGGTA
TCGGTTAACTTTTAAAAGAAAAGGGGGGATTGGGGGGTACAGTGCAGGGGAAAGAATAGTAGACATAATA
GCAACAGACATACAAACTAAAGAATTACAAAAACAAATTACAAAAATTCAAAATTTTATCGATCACGAGA
CTAGCCTCGACGATGGTCGAGTACCGGGTAGGGGAGGCGCTTTTCCCAAGGCAGTCTGGAGCATGCGCTT
TAGCAGCCCCGCTGGGCACTTGGCGCTACACAAGTGGCCTCTGGCCTCGCACACATTCCACATCCACCGG
TAGGCGCCAACCGGCTCCGTTCTTTGGTGGCCCCTTCGCGCCACCTTCTACTCCTCCCCTAGTCAGGAAG
TTCCCCCCCGCCCCGCAGCTCGCGTCGTGCAGGACGTGACAAATGGAAGTAGCACGTCTCACTAGTCTCG
TGCAGATGGACAGCACCGCTGAGCAATGGAAGCGGGTAGGCCTTTGGGGCAGCGGCCAATAGCAGCTTTG
CTCCTTCGCTTTCTGGGCTCAGAGGCTGGGAAGGGGTGGGTCCGGGGGCGGGCTCAGGGGCGGGCTCAGG
GGCGGGGCGGGCGCCCGAAGGTCCTCCGGAGGCCCGGCATTCTGCACGCTTCAAAAGCGCACGTCTGCCG
CGCTGTTCTCCTCTTCCTCATCTCCGGGCCTTTCGACCTCTAGCGGGATCCGGCGCGTCTGCAGGATATC
AAGCTTGCGGTACCGCGGGCCCGGCCACCATGGACAAGAAGTACAGCATCGGCCTGGCCATCGGCACCAA
CTCTGTGGGCTGGGCCGTGATCACCGACGAGTACAAGGTGCCCAGCAAGAAATTCAAGGTGCTGGGCAAC
ACCGACCGGCACAGCATCAAGAAGAACCTGATCGGCGCCCTGCTGTTCGACAGCGGAGAAACAGCCGAGG
CCACCCGGCTGAAGAGAACCGCCAGAAGAAGATACACCAGACGGAAGAACCGGATCTGCTATCTGCAAGA
GATCTTCAGCAACGAGATGGCCAAGGTGGACGACAGCTTCTTCCACAGACTGGAAGAGTCCTTCCTGGTG
GAAGAGGATAAGAAGCACGAGCGGCACCCCATCTTCGGCAACATCGTGGACGAGGTGGCCTACCACGAGA
AGTACCCCACCATCTACCACCTGAGAAAGAAACTGGTGGACAGCACCGACAAGGCCGACCTGCGGCTGAT
CTATCTGGCCCTGGCCCACATGATCAAGTTCCGGGGCCACTTCCTGATCGAGGGCGACCTGAACCCCGAC
AACAGCGACGTGGACAAGCTGTTCATCCAGCTGGTGCAGACCTACAACCAGCTGTTCGAGGAAAACCCCA
TCAACGCCAGCGGCGTGGACGCCAAGGCCATCCTGTCTGCCAGACTGAGCAAGAGCAGACGGCTGGAAAA
TCTGATCGCCCAGCTGCCCGGCGAGAAGAAGAATGGCCTGTTCGGCAACCTGATTGCCCTGAGCCTGGGC
CTGACCCCCAACTTCAAGAGCAACTTCGACCTGGCCGAGGATGCCAAACTGCAGCTGAGCAAGGACACCT
ACGACGACGACCTGGACAACCTGCTGGCCCAGATCGGCGACCAGTACGCCGACCTGTTTCTGGCCGCCAA
GAACCTGTCCGACGCCATCCTGCTGAGCGACATCCTGAGAGTGAACACCGAGATCACCAAGGCCCCCCTG
AGCGCCTCTATGATCAAGAGATACGACGAGCACCACCAGGACCTGACCCTGCTGAAAGCTCTCGTGCGGC
AGCAGCTGCCTGAGAAGTACAAAGAGATTTTCTTCGACCAGAGCAAGAACGGCTACGCCGGCTACATCGA
TGGCGGAGCCAGCCAGGAAGAGTTCTACAAGTTCATCAAGCCCATCCTGGAAAAGATGGACGGCACCGAG
GAACTGCTCGTGAAGCTGAACAGAGAGGACCTGCTGCGGAAGCAGCGGACCTTCGACAACGGCAGCATCC
CCCACCAGATCCACCTGGGAGAGCTGCACGCCATTCTGCGGCGGCAGGAAGATTTTTACCCATTCCTGAA
GGACAACCGGGAAAAGATCGAGAAGATCCTGACCTTCCGCATCCCCTACTACGTGGGCCCTCTGGCCAGG
GGAAACAGCAGATTCGCCTGGATGACCAGAAAGAGCGAGGAAACCATCACCCCCTGGAACTTCGAGGAAG
TGGTGGACAAGGGCGCCAGCGCCCAGAGCTTCATCGAGCGGATGACCAACTTCGATAAGAACCTGCCCAA
CGAGAAGGTGCTGCCCAAGCACAGCCTGCTGTACGAGTACTTCACCGTGTACAACGAGCTGACCAAAGTG
AAATACGTGACCGAGGGAATGAGAAAGCCCGCCTTCCTGAGCGGCGAGCAGAAAAAAGCCATCGTGGACC
TGCTGTTCAAGACCAACCGGAAAGTGACCGTGAAGCAGCTGAAAGAGGACTACTTCAAGAAAATCGAGTG
CTTCGACTCCGTGGAAATCTCCGGCGTGGAAGATCGGTTCAACGCCTCCCTGGGCACATACCACGATCTG
CTGAAAATTATCAAGGACAAGGACTTCCTGGACAATGAGGAAAACGAGGACATTCTGGAAGATATCGTGC
TGACCCTGACACTGTTTGAGGACAGAGAGATGATCGAGGAACGGCTGAAAACCTATGCCCACCTGTTCGA
CGACAAAGTGATGAAGCAGCTGAAGCGGCGGAGATACACCGGCTGGGGCAGGCTGAGCCGGAAGCTGATC
AACGGCATCCGGGACAAGCAGTCCGGCAAGACAATCCTGGATTTCCTGAAGTCCGACGGCTTCGCCAACA
GAAACTTCATGCAGCTGATCCACGACGACAGCCTGACCTTTAAAGAGGACATCCAGAAAGCCCAGGTGTC
CGGCCAGGGCGATAGCCTGCACGAGCACATTGCCAATCTGGCCGGCAGCCCCGCCATTAAGAAGGGCATC
CTGCAGACAGTGAAGGTGGTGGACGAGCTCGTGAAAGTGATGGGCCGGCACAAGCCCGAGAACATCGTGA
TCGAAATGGCCAGAGAGAACCAGACCACCCAGAAGGGACAGAAGAACAGCCGCGAGAGAATGAAGCGGAT
CGAAGAGGGCATCAAAGAGCTGGGCAGCCAGATCCTGAAAGAACACCCCGTGGAAAACACCCAGCTGCAG
AACGAGAAGCTGTACCTGTACTACCTGCAGAATGGGCGGGATATGTACGTGGACCAGGAACTGGACATCA
ACCGGCTGTCCGACTACGATGTGGACGCTATCGTGCCTCAGAGCTTTCTGAAGGACGACTCCATCGATAA
CAAAGTGCTGACTCGGAGCGACAAGAACCGGGGCAAGAGCGACAACGTGCCCTCCGAAGAGGTCGTGAAG
AAGATGAAGAACTACTGGCGCCAGCTGCTGAATGCCAAGCTGATTACCCAGAGGAAGTTCGACAATCTGA
CCAAGGCCGAGAGAGGCGGCCTGAGCGAACTGGATAAGGCCGGCTTCATCAAGAGACAGCTGGTGGAAAC
CCGGCAGATCACAAAGCACGTGGCACAGATCCTGGACTCCCGGATGAACACTAAGTACGACGAGAACGAC
AAACTGATCCGGGAAGTGAAAGTGATCACCCTGAAGTCCAAGCTGGTGTCCGATTTCCGGAAGGATTTCC
AGTTTTACAAAGTGCGCGAGATCAACAACTACCACCACGCCCACGACGCCTACCTGAACGCCGTCGTGGG
AACCGCCCTGATCAAAAAGTACCCTAAGCTGGAAAGCGAGTTCGTGTACGGCGACTACAAGGTGTACGAC
GTGCGGAAGATGATCGCCAAGAGCGAGCAGGAAATCGGCAAGGCTACCGCCAAGTACTTCTTCTACAGCA
ACATCATGAACTTTTTCAAGACCGAGATTACCCTGGCCAACGGCGAGATCCGGAAGCGGCCTCTGATCGA
GACAAACGGCGAAACAGGCGAGATCGTGTGGGATAAGGGCCGGGACTTTGCCACCGTGCGGAAAGTGCTG
TCTATGCCCCAAGTGAATATCGTGAAAAAGACCGAGGTGCAGACAGGCGGCTTCAGCAAAGAGTCTATCC
TGCCCAAGAGGAACAGCGACAAGCTGATCGCCAGAAAGAAGGACTGGGACCCTAAGAAGTACGGCGGCTT
CGACAGCCCCACCGTGGCCTATTCTGTGCTGGTGGTGGCCAAAGTGGAAAAGGGCAAGTCCAAGAAACTG
AAGAGTGTGAAAGAGCTGCTGGGGATCACCATCATGGAAAGAAGCAGCTTCGAGAAGAATCCCATCGACT
TTCTGGAAGCCAAGGGCTACAAAGAAGTGAAAAAGGACCTGATCATCAAGCTGCCTAAGTACTCCCTGTT
CGAGCTGGAAAACGGCCGGAAGAGAATGCTGGCCTCTGCCGGCGAACTGCAGAAGGGAAACGAACTGGCC
CTGCCCTCCAAATATGTGAACTTCCTGTACCTGGCCAGCCACTATGAGAAGCTGAAGGGCTCCCCCGAGG
ATAATGAGCAGAAACAGCTGTTTGTGGAACAGCACAAACACTACCTGGACGAGATCATCGAGCAGATCAG
CGAGTTCTCCAAGAGAGTGATCCTGGCCGACGCTAATCTGGACAAGGTGCTGAGCGCCTACAACAAGCAC
AGAGACAAGCCTATCAGAGAGCAGGCCGAGAATATCATCCACCTGTTTACCCTGACCAATCTGGGAGCCC
CTGCCGCCTTCAAGTACTTTGACACCACCATCGACCGGAAGAGGTACACCAGCACCAAAGAGGTGCTGGA
CGCCACCCTGATCCACCAGAGCATCACCGGCCTGTACGAGACACGGATCGACCTGTCTCAGCTGGGAGGC
GACGCCTATCCCTATGACGTGCCCGATTATGCCAGCCTGGGCAGCGGCTCCCCCAAGAAAAAACGCAAGG
TGGAAGATCCTAAGAAAAAGCGGAAAGTGGACGGCATTGGTAGTGGGAGCAACGGCAGCAGCGGATCCAG
CGAGCTGATTAAGGAGAACATGCACATGAAGCTGTACATGGAGGGCACCGTGGACAACCATCACTTCAAG
TGCACATCCGAGGGCGAAGGCAAGCCCTACGAGGGCACCCAGACCATGAGAATCAAGGTGGTCGAGGGCG
GCCCTCTCCCCTTCGCCTTCGACATCCTGGCTACTAGCTTCCTCTACGGCAGCAAGACCTTCATCAACCA
CACCCAGGGCATCCCCGACTTCTTCAAGCAGTCCTTCCCTGAGGGCTTCACATGGGAGAGAGTCACCACA
TACGAAGACGGGGGCGTGCTGACCGCTACCCAGGACACCAGCCTCCAGGACGGCTGCCTCATCTACAACG
TCAAGATCAGAGGGGTGAACTTCACATCCAACGGCCCTGTGATGCAGAAGAAAACACTCGGCTGGGAGGC
CTTCACCGAGACGCTGTACCCCGCTGACGGCGGCCTGGAAGGCAGAAACGACATGGCCCTGAAGCTCGTG
GGCGGGAGCCATCTGATCGCAAACATCAAGACCACATATAGATCCAAGAAACCCGCTAAGAACCTCAAGA
TGCCTGGCGTCTACTATGTGGACTACAGACTGGAAAGAATCAAGGAGGCCAACAACGAGACCTACGTCGA
GCAGCACGAGGTGGCAGTGGCCAGATACTGCGACCTCCCTAGCAAACTGGGGCACAAGCTTAATGGTGGA
GGAGGTTCTGGAGGCGGTGGAAGTGGTGGCGGAGGTAGCGTCGACGTCCTGCGGCGCCGGAAGGACTGGA
ACGTGCGCCTGCAGGCCTTCTTCACCAGTGACACGGGGCTTGAATATGAAGCCCCCAAGCTGTACCCTGC
CATTCCCGCAGCCCGAAGGCGGCCCATTCGAGTCCTGTCATTGTTTGATGGCATCGCGACAGGCTACCTA
GTCCTCAAAGAGTTGGGCATAAAGGTAGGAAAGTACGTCGCTTCTGAAGTGTGTGAGGAGTCCATTGCTG
TTGGAACCGTGAAGCACGAGGGGAATATCAAATACGTGAACGACGTGAGGAACATCACAAAGAAAAATAT
TGAAGAATGGGGCCCATTTGACTTGGTGATTGGCGGAAGCCCATGCAACGATCTCTCAAATGTGAATCCA
GCCAGGAAAGGCCTGTATGAGGGTACAGGCCGGCTCTTCTTCGAATTTTACCACCTGCTGAATTACTCAC
GCCCCAAGGAGGGTGATGACCGGCCGTTCTTCTGGATGTTTGCCAATGTTGTAGCCATGAAGGTTGGCGA
CAAGAGGGACATCTCACGGTTCCTGGAGTGTAATCCAGTGATGATTGATGCCATCAAAGTTTCTGCTGCT
CACAGGGCCCGATACTTCTGGGGCAACCTACCCGGGATGAACAGGCCCGTGATAGCATCAAAGAATGATA
AACTCGAGCTGCAGGACTGCTTGGAATACAATAGGATAGCCAAGTTAAAGAAAGTACAGACAATAACCAC
CAAGTCGAACTCGATCAAACAGGGGAAAAACCAACTTTTCCCTGTTGTCATGAATGGCAAAGAAGATGTT
TTGTGGTGCACTGAGCTCGAAAGGATCTTTGGCTTTCCTGTGCACTACACAGACGTGTCCAACATGGGCC
GTGGTGCCCGCCAGAAGCTGCTGGGAAGGTCCTGGAGCGTGCCTGTCATCCGACACCTCTTCGCCCCTCT
GAAGGACTACTTTGCATGTGAATAGTAAATGCATGGCCGGCCTTAATTAAACGCGTCTCGAGGGAATTCC
GATAATCAACCTCTGGATTACAAAATTTGTGAAAGATTGACTGGTATTCTTAACTATGTTGCTCCTTTTA
CGCTATGTGGATACGCTGCTTTAATGCCTTTGTATCATGCTATTGCTTCCCGTATGGCTTTCATTTTCTC
CTCCTTGTATAAATCCTGGTTGCTGTCTCTTTATGAGGAGTTGTGGCCCGTTGTCAGGCAACGTGGCGTG
GTGTGCACTGTGTTTGCTGACGCAACCCCCACTGGTTGGGGCATTGCCACCACCTGTCAGCTCCTTTCCG
GGACTTTCGCTTTCCCCCTCCCTATTGCCACGGCGGAACTCATCGCCGCCTGCCTTGCCCGCTGCTGGAC
AGGGGCTCGGCTGTTGGGCACTGACAATTCCGTGGTGTTGTCGGGGAAGCTGACGTCCTTTCCATGGCTG
CTCGCCTGTGTTGCCACCTGGATTCTGCGCGGGACGTCCTTCTGCTACGTCCCTTCGGCCCTCAATCCAG
CGGACCTTCCTTCCCGCGGCCTGCTGCCGGCTCTGCGGCCTCTTCCGCGTCTTCGCCTTCGCCCTCAGAC
GAGTCGGATCTCCCTTTGGGCCGCCTCCCCGCATCGGGAATTCGAGCTCGGTACCTTTAAGACCAATGAC
TTACAAGGCAGCTGTAGATCTTAGCCACTTTTTAAAAGAAAAGGGGGGACTGGAAGGGCTAATTCACTCC
CAACGAAGACAAGATCTGCTTTTTGCTTGTACTGGGTCTCTCTGGTTAGACCAGATCTGAGCCTGGGAGC
TCTCTGGCTAACTAGGGAACCCACTGCTTAAGCCTCAATAAAGCTTGCCTTGAGTGCTTCAAGTAGTGTG
TGCCCGTCTGTTGTGTGACTCTGGTAACTAGAGATCCCTCAGACCCTTTTAGTCAGTGTGGAAAATCTCT
AGCAGCATCTAGCTAGAATTAATTCCGTGTATTCTATAGTGTCACCTAAATCGTATGTGTATGATACATA
AGGTTATGTATTAATTGTAGCCGCGTTCTAACGACAATATGTACAAGCCTAATTGTGTAGCATCTGGCTT
ACTGAAGCAGACCCTATCATCTCTCTCGTAAACTGCCGTCAGAGTCGGTTTGGTTGGACGAACCTTCTGA
GTTTCTGGTAACGCCGTCCCGCACCCGGAAATGGTCAGCGAACCAATCAGCAGGGTCATCGCTAGCCTAG
GCTTTTGCGTCGAGACGTACCCAATTCGCCCTATAGTGAGTCGTATTACGCGCGCTCACTGGCCGTCGTT
TTACAACGTCGTGACTGGGAAAACCCTGGCGTTACCCAACTTAATCGCCTTGCAGCACATCCCCCTTTCG
CCAGCTGGCGTAATAGCGAAGAGGCCCGCACCGATCGCCCTTCCCAACAGTTGCGCAGCCTGAATGGCGA
ATGGCGCG
[124 nt withheld, positions 10369-10492]
C
[91 nt withheld, positions 10494-10584]
A
[49 nt withheld, positions 10586-10634]
CCTTTGACGTTGGAGTCCACGTTCTTT
[37 nt withheld, positions 10662-10698]
ACCCTATCTCGGTCTATTCTTTTGATTTATAAGGGATTTTGCCGATTTCGGCCTATTGGTTAAAAAATGA
GCTGATTTAACAAAAATTTAACGCGAATTTTAACAAAATATTAACGTTTACAATTTCCCAGGTGGCACTT
TTCGGGGAAATGTGCGCGGAACCCCTATTTGTTTATTTTTCTAAATACATTCAAATATGTATCCGCTCAT
GAGACAATAACCCTGATAAATGCTTCAATAATATTGAAAAAGGAAGAGTATGAGTATTCAACATTTCCGT
GTCGCCCTTATTCCCTTTTTTGCGGCATTTTGCCTTCCTGTTTTTGCTCACCCAGAAACGCTGGTGAAAG
TAAAAGATGCTGAAGATCAGTTGGGTGCACGAGTGGGTTACATCGAACTGGATCTCAACAGCGGTAAGAT
CCTTGAGAGTTTTCGCCCCGAAGAACGTTTTCCAATGATGAGCACTTTTAAAGTTCTGCTATGTGGCGCG
GTATTATCCCGTATTGACGCCGGGCAAGAGCAACTCGGTCGCCGCATACACTATTCTCAGAATGACTTGG
TTGAGTACTCACCAGTCACAGAAAAGCATCTTACGGATGGCATGACAGTAAGAGAATTATGCAGTGCTGC
CATAACCATGAGTGATAACACTGCGGCCAACTTACTTCTGACAACGATCGGAGGACCGAAGGAGCTAACC
GCTTTTTTGCACAACATGGGGGATCATGTAACTCGCCTTGATCGTTGGGAACCGGAGCTGAATGAAGCCA
TACCAAACGACGAGCGTGACACCACGATGCCTGTAGCAATGGCAACAACGTTGCGCAAACTATTAACTGG
CGAACTACTTACTCTAGCTTCCCGGCAACAATTAATAGACTGGATGGAGGCGGATAAAGTTGCAGGACCA
CTTCTGCGCTCGGCCCTTCCGGCTGGCTGGTTTATTGCTGATAAATCTGGAGCCGGTGAGCGTGGGTCTC
GCGGTATCATTGCAGCACTGGGGCCAGATGGTAAGCCCTCCCGTATCGTAGTTATCTACACGACGGGGAG
TCAGGCAACTATGGATGAACGAAATAGACAGATCGCTGAGATAGGTGCCTCACTGATTAAGCATTGGTAA
CTGTCAGACCAAGTTTACTCATATATACTTTAGATTGATTTAAAACTTCATTTTTAATTTAAAAGGATCT
AGGTGAAGATCCTTTTTGATAATCTCATGACCAAAATCCCTTAACGTGAGTTTTCGTTCCACTGAGCGTC
AGACCCCGTAGAAAAGATCAAAGGATCTTCTTGAGATCCTTTTTTTCTGCGCGTAATCTGCTGCTTGCAA
ACAAAAAAACCACCGCTACCAGCGGTGGTTTGTTTGCCGGATCAAGAGCTACCAACTCTTTTTCCGAAGG
TAACTGGCTTCAGCAGAGCGCAGATACCAAATACTGTCCTTCTAGTGTAGCCGTAGTTAGGCCACCACTT
CAAGAACTCTGTAGCACCGCCTACATACCTCGCTCTGCTAATCCTGTTACCAGTGGCTGCTGCCAGTGGC
GATAAGTCGTGTCTTACCGGGTTGGACTCAAGACGATAGTTACCGGATAAGGCGCAGCGGTCGGGCTGAA
CGGGGGGTTCGTGCACACAGCCCAGCTTGGAGCGAACGACCTACACCGAACTGAGATACCTACAGCGTGA
GCTATGAGAAAGCGCCACGCTTCCCGAAGGGAGAAAGGCGGACAGGTATCCGGTAAGCGGCAGGGTCGGA
ACAGGAGAGCGCACGAGGGAGCTTCCAGGGGGAAACGCCTGGTATCTTTATAGTCCTGTCGGGTTTCGCC
ACCTCTGACTTGAGCGTCGATTTTTGTGATGCTCGTCAGGGGGGCGGAGCCTATGGAAAAACGCCAGCAA
CGCGGCCTTTTTACGGTTCCTGGCCTTTTGCTGGCCTTTTGCTCACATGTTCTTTCCTGCGTTATCCCCT
GATTCTGTGGATAACCGTATTACCGCCTTTGAGTGAGCTGATACCGCTCGCCGCAGCCGAACGACCGAGC
GCAGCGAGTCAGTGAGCGAGGAAGCGGAAGAGCGCCCAATACGCAAACCGCCTCTCCCCGCGCGTTGGCC
GATTCATTAATGCAGCTGGCACGACAGGTTTCCCGACTGGAAAGCGGGCAGTGAGCGCAACGCAATTAAT
GTGAGTTAGCTCACTCATTAGGCACCCCAGGCTTTACACTTTATGCTTCCGGCTCGTATGTTGTGTGGAA
TTGTGAGCGGATAACAATTTCACACAGGAAACAGCTATGACCATGATTACGCCAAGCGCGCAATTAACCC
TCACTAAAGGGAACAAAAGCTGGAGCTGC
