Features (pLannotate 1.2.2; 27 found; start..end, strand, type, name):
     82..461     +  enhancer       CMV enhancer: human cytomegalovirus immediate early enhancer
    462..665     +  promoter       CMV promoter: human cytomegalovirus (CMV) immediate early promoter
    680..860     +  LTR            5' LTR (truncated): truncated 5' long terminal repeat (LTR) from HIV-1
    907..1032    +  misc_feature   HIV-1 Ψ: packaging signal of human immunodeficiency virus type 1
   1016..1379    +  CDS            HIV-1 gag (fragment): gag protein from human immunodeficiency virus 1; gag
   1525..1758    +  misc_feature   RRE: The Rev response element (RRE) of HIV-1 allows for Rev-dependent mRNA export from the nucleus to the cytoplasm.
   2135..2235    +  CDS            Rev (fragment): human immunodeficiency virus 1 (HIV-1) Rev protein; rev; enhances nuclear export of unspliced and incompletely spliced viral mRNAs
   2254..2371    +  misc_feature   cPPT/CTS: central polypurine tract and central termination sequence of HIV-1
   2410..2909    +  promoter       PGK promoter: mouse phosphoglycerate kinase 1 promoter
   2974..7077    +  CDS            Cas9: Cas9 (Csn1) endonuclease from the Streptococcus pyogenes Type II CRISPR/Cas system generates RNA-guided double strand breaks in DNA
   7213..7908    +  CDS            TagBFP: TagBFP is a basic (constitutively fluorescent) blue fluorescent protein published in 2008, derived from Entacmaea quadricolor. It is reported to be a very rapidly-maturing monomer with very low acid sensitivity.
   7960..8916    +  CDS            Dnmt3c (fragment): DNM3C_MOUSE - Also known as Gm14490 From Mus musculus (Mouse).
   8968..9556    +  misc_feature   WPRE: woodchuck hepatitis virus posttranscriptional regulatory element
   9575..9643    +  CDS            nef (fragment): NEF_HV1Z2 - Experimental evidence at protein level: Swiss-Prot protein existence level 1. Extracellular Nef protein targets CD4(+) T-lymphocytes for apoptosis by interacting with CXCR4 surface receptors. From Human immunodeficiency virus type 1 group M subtype D (isolate Z2/CDC-Z34) (HIV-1).
   9645..9878    +  LTR            3' LTR (ΔU3): self-inactivating 3' long terminal repeat (LTR) from HIV-1
   9907..9925    -  promoter       SP6 promoter: promoter for bacteriophage SP6 RNA polymerase
  10172..10190   -  promoter       T7 promoter: promoter for bacteriophage T7 RNA polymerase
  10198..10353   +  CDS            lacZα (fragment): LacZα fragment of β-galactosidase; lacZ fragment
  10358..10786   +  rep_origin     f1 ori (sequence partly withheld): f1 bacteriophage origin of replication; arrow indicates direction of (+) strand synthesis
  10839..10943   +  promoter       AmpR promoter: bla
  10944..11804   +  CDS            AmpR: β-lactamase; bla; confers resistance to ampicillin, carbenicillin, and related antibiotics
  11975..12563   +  rep_origin     ori: high-copy-number ColE1/pMB1/pBR322/pUC origin of replication
  12746..12838   +  CDS            lacI (fragment): lac repressor; lacI; The lac repressor binds to the lac operator to inhibit transcription in E. coli. This inhibition can be relieved by adding lactose or isopropyl-β-D-thiogalactopyranoside (IPTG).
  12851..12872   +  protein_bind   CAP binding site: CAP binding activates transcription in the presence of cAMP. E. coli catabolite activator protein
  12887..12917   +  promoter       lac promoter: promoter for the E. coli lac operon
  12921..12943   +  protein_bind   lac operator (fragment): The lac repressor binds to the lac operator to inhibit transcription in E. coli. This inhibition can be relieved by adding lactose or isopropyl-β-D-thiogalactopyranoside (IPTG). lac repressor encoded by lacI
  12986..13004   +  promoter       T3 promoter: promoter for bacteriophage T3 RNA polymerase
>Addgene plasmid #71214 | pCCL-PGK-SPdCas9-BFP-DNMT3B(E697A) | addgene full sequence | sequence record 213303 | Addgene NGS Result
AAGCTTGGCCATTGCATACGTTGTATCCATATCATAATATGTACATTTATATTGGCTCATGTCCAACATT
ACCGCCATGTTGACATTGATTATTGACTAGTTATTAATAGTAATCAATTACGGGGTCATTAGTTCATAGC
CCATATATGGAGTTCCGCGTTACATAACTTACGGTAAATGGCCCGCCTGGCTGACCGCCCAACGACCCCC
GCCCATTGACGTCAATAATGACGTATGTTCCCATAGTAACGCCAATAGGGACTTTCCATTGACGTCAATG
GGTGGAGTATTTACGGTAAACTGCCCACTTGGCAGTACATCAAGTGTATCATATGCCAAGTACGCCCCCT
ATTGACGTCAATGACGGTAAATGGCCCGCCTGGCATTATGCCCAGTACATGACCTTATGGGACTTTCCTA
CTTGGCAGTACATCTACGTATTAGTCATCGCTATTACCATGGTGATGCGGTTTTGGCAGTACATCAATGG
GCGTGGATAGCGGTTTGACTCACGGGGATTTCCAAGTCTCCACCCCATTGACGTCAATGGGAGTTTGTTT
TGGCACCAAAATCAACGGGACTTTCCAAAATGTCGTAACAACTCCGCCCCATTGACGCAAATGGGCGGTA
GGCGTGTACGGTGGGAGGTCTATATAAGCAGAGCTCGTTTAGTGAACCGGGGTCTCTCTGGTTAGACCAG
ATCTGAGCCTGGGAGCTCTCTGGCTAACTAGGGAACCCACTGCTTAAGCCTCAATAAAGCTTGCCTTGAG
TGCTTCAAGTAGTGTGTGCCCGTCTGTTGTGTGACTCTGGTAACTAGAGATCCCTCAGACCCTTTTAGTC
AGTGTGGAAAATCTCTAGCAGTGGCGCCCGAACAGGGACTTGAAAGCGAAAGGGAAACCAGAGGAGCTCT
CTCGACGCAGGACTCGGCTTGCTGAAGCGCGCACGGCAAGAGGCGAGGGGCGGCGACTGGTGAGTACGCC
AAAAATTTTGACTAGCGGAGGCTAGAAGGAGAGAGATGGGTGCGAGAGCGTCAGTATTAAGCGGGGGAGA
ATTAGATCGCGATGGGAAAAAATTCGGTTAAGGCCAGGGGGAAAGAAAAAATATAAATTAAAACATATAG
TATGGGCAAGCAGGGAGCTAGAACGATTCGCAGTTAATCCTGGCCTGTTAGAAACATCAGAAGGCTGTAG
ACAAATACTGGGACAGCTACAACCATCCCTTCAGACAGGATCAGAAGAACTTAGATCATTATATAATACA
GTAGCAACCCTCTATTGTGTGCATCAAAGGATAGAGATAAAAGACACCAAGGAAGCTTTAGACAAGATAG
AGGAAGAGCAAAACAAAAGTAAGACCACCGCACAGCAAGCGGCCGCTGATCTTCAGACCTGGAGGAGGAG
ATATGAGGGACAATTGGAGAAGTGAATTATATAAATATAAAGTAGTAAAAATTGAACCATTAGGAGTAGC
ACCCACCAAGGCAAAGAGAAGAGTGGTGCAGAGAGAAAAAAGAGCAGTGGGAATAGGAGCTTTGTTCCTT
GGGTTCTTGGGAGCAGCAGGAAGCACTATGGGCGCAGCGTCAATGACGCTGACGGTACAGGCCAGACAAT
TATTGTCTGGTATAGTGCAGCAGCAGAACAATTTGCTGAGGGCTATTGAGGCGCAACAGCATCTGTTGCA
ACTCACAGTCTGGGGCATCAAGCAGCTCCAGGCAAGAATCCTGGCTGTGGAAAGATACCTAAAGGATCAA
CAGCTCCTGGGGATTTGGGGTTGCTCTGGAAAACTCATTTGCACCACTGCTGTGCCTTGGAATGCTAGTT
GGAGTAATAAATCTCTGGAACAGATTTGGAATCACACGACCTGGATGGAGTGGGACAGAGAAATTAACAA
TTACACAAGCTTAATACACTCCTTAATTGAAGAATCGCAAAACCAGCAAGAAAAGAATGAACAAGAATTA
TTGGAATTAGATAAATGGGCAAGTTTGTGGAATTGGTTTAACATAACAAATTGGCTGTGGTATATAAAAT
TATTCATAATGATAGTAGGAGGCTTGGTAGGTTTAAGAATAGTTTTTGCTGTACTTTCTATAGTGAATAG
AGTTAGGCAGGGATATTCACCATTATCGTTTCAGACCCACCTCCCAACCCCGAGGGGACCCGACAGGCCC
GAAGGAATAGAAGAAGAAGGTGGAGAGAGAGACAGAGACAGATCCATTCGATTAGTGAACGGATCTCGAC
GGTATCGGTTAACTTTTAAAAGAAAAGGGGGGATTGGGGGGTACAGTGCAGGGGAAAGAATAGTAGACAT
AATAGCAACAGACATACAAACTAAAGAATTACAAAAACAAATTACAAAAATTCAAAATTTTATCGATCAC
GAGACTAGCCTCGACGATGGTCGAGTACCGGGTAGGGGAGGCGCTTTTCCCAAGGCAGTCTGGAGCATGC
GCTTTAGCAGCCCCGCTGGGCACTTGGCGCTACACAAGTGGCCTCTGGCCTCGCACACATTCCACATCCA
CCGGTAGGCGCCAACCGGCTCCGTTCTTTGGTGGCCCCTTCGCGCCACCTTCTACTCCTCCCCTAGTCAG
GAAGTTCCCCCCCGCCCCGCAGCTCGCGTCGTGCAGGACGTGACAAATGGAAGTAGCACGTCTCACTAGT
CTCGTGCAGATGGACAGCACCGCTGAGCAATGGAAGCGGGTAGGCCTTTGGGGCAGCGGCCAATAGCAGC
TTTGCTCCTTCGCTTTCTGGGCTCAGAGGCTGGGAAGGGGTGGGTCCGGGGGCGGGCTCAGGGGCGGGCT
CAGGGGCGGGGCGGGCGCCCGAAGGTCCTCCGGAGGCCCGGCATTCTGCACGCTTCAAAAGCGCACGTCT
GCCGCGCTGTTCTCCTCTTCCTCATCTCCGGGCCTTTCGACCTCTAGCGGGATCCGGCGCGTCTGCAGGA
TATCAAGCTTGCGGTACCGCGGGCCCGGCCACCATGGACAAGAAGTACAGCATCGGCCTGGCCATCGGCA
CCAACTCTGTGGGCTGGGCCGTGATCACCGACGAGTACAAGGTGCCCAGCAAGAAATTCAAGGTGCTGGG
CAACACCGACCGGCACAGCATCAAGAAGAACCTGATCGGCGCCCTGCTGTTCGACAGCGGAGAAACAGCC
GAGGCCACCCGGCTGAAGAGAACCGCCAGAAGAAGATACACCAGACGGAAGAACCGGATCTGCTATCTGC
AAGAGATCTTCAGCAACGAGATGGCCAAGGTGGACGACAGCTTCTTCCACAGACTGGAAGAGTCCTTCCT
GGTGGAAGAGGATAAGAAGCACGAGCGGCACCCCATCTTCGGCAACATCGTGGACGAGGTGGCCTACCAC
GAGAAGTACCCCACCATCTACCACCTGAGAAAGAAACTGGTGGACAGCACCGACAAGGCCGACCTGCGGC
TGATCTATCTGGCCCTGGCCCACATGATCAAGTTCCGGGGCCACTTCCTGATCGAGGGCGACCTGAACCC
CGACAACAGCGACGTGGACAAGCTGTTCATCCAGCTGGTGCAGACCTACAACCAGCTGTTCGAGGAAAAC
CCCATCAACGCCAGCGGCGTGGACGCCAAGGCCATCCTGTCTGCCAGACTGAGCAAGAGCAGACGGCTGG
AAAATCTGATCGCCCAGCTGCCCGGCGAGAAGAAGAATGGCCTGTTCGGCAACCTGATTGCCCTGAGCCT
GGGCCTGACCCCCAACTTCAAGAGCAACTTCGACCTGGCCGAGGATGCCAAACTGCAGCTGAGCAAGGAC
ACCTACGACGACGACCTGGACAACCTGCTGGCCCAGATCGGCGACCAGTACGCCGACCTGTTTCTGGCCG
CCAAGAACCTGTCCGACGCCATCCTGCTGAGCGACATCCTGAGAGTGAACACCGAGATCACCAAGGCCCC
CCTGAGCGCCTCTATGATCAAGAGATACGACGAGCACCACCAGGACCTGACCCTGCTGAAAGCTCTCGTG
CGGCAGCAGCTGCCTGAGAAGTACAAAGAGATTTTCTTCGACCAGAGCAAGAACGGCTACGCCGGCTACA
TCGATGGCGGAGCCAGCCAGGAAGAGTTCTACAAGTTCATCAAGCCCATCCTGGAAAAGATGGACGGCAC
CGAGGAACTGCTCGTGAAGCTGAACAGAGAGGACCTGCTGCGGAAGCAGCGGACCTTCGACAACGGCAGC
ATCCCCCACCAGATCCACCTGGGAGAGCTGCACGCCATTCTGCGGCGGCAGGAAGATTTTTACCCATTCC
TGAAGGACAACCGGGAAAAGATCGAGAAGATCCTGACCTTCCGCATCCCCTACTACGTGGGCCCTCTGGC
CAGGGGAAACAGCAGATTCGCCTGGATGACCAGAAAGAGCGAGGAAACCATCACCCCCTGGAACTTCGAG
GAAGTGGTGGACAAGGGCGCCAGCGCCCAGAGCTTCATCGAGCGGATGACCAACTTCGATAAGAACCTGC
CCAACGAGAAGGTGCTGCCCAAGCACAGCCTGCTGTACGAGTACTTCACCGTGTACAACGAGCTGACCAA
AGTGAAATACGTGACCGAGGGAATGAGAAAGCCCGCCTTCCTGAGCGGCGAGCAGAAAAAAGCCATCGTG
GACCTGCTGTTCAAGACCAACCGGAAAGTGACCGTGAAGCAGCTGAAAGAGGACTACTTCAAGAAAATCG
AGTGCTTCGACTCCGTGGAAATCTCCGGCGTGGAAGATCGGTTCAACGCCTCCCTGGGCACATACCACGA
TCTGCTGAAAATTATCAAGGACAAGGACTTCCTGGACAATGAGGAAAACGAGGACATTCTGGAAGATATC
GTGCTGACCCTGACACTGTTTGAGGACAGAGAGATGATCGAGGAACGGCTGAAAACCTATGCCCACCTGT
TCGACGACAAAGTGATGAAGCAGCTGAAGCGGCGGAGATACACCGGCTGGGGCAGGCTGAGCCGGAAGCT
GATCAACGGCATCCGGGACAAGCAGTCCGGCAAGACAATCCTGGATTTCCTGAAGTCCGACGGCTTCGCC
AACAGAAACTTCATGCAGCTGATCCACGACGACAGCCTGACCTTTAAAGAGGACATCCAGAAAGCCCAGG
TGTCCGGCCAGGGCGATAGCCTGCACGAGCACATTGCCAATCTGGCCGGCAGCCCCGCCATTAAGAAGGG
CATCCTGCAGACAGTGAAGGTGGTGGACGAGCTCGTGAAAGTGATGGGCCGGCACAAGCCCGAGAACATC
GTGATCGAAATGGCCAGAGAGAACCAGACCACCCAGAAGGGACAGAAGAACAGCCGCGAGAGAATGAAGC
GGATCGAAGAGGGCATCAAAGAGCTGGGCAGCCAGATCCTGAAAGAACACCCCGTGGAAAACACCCAGCT
GCAGAACGAGAAGCTGTACCTGTACTACCTGCAGAATGGGCGGGATATGTACGTGGACCAGGAACTGGAC
ATCAACCGGCTGTCCGACTACGATGTGGACGCTATCGTGCCTCAGAGCTTTCTGAAGGACGACTCCATCG
ATAACAAAGTGCTGACTCGGAGCGACAAGAACCGGGGCAAGAGCGACAACGTGCCCTCCGAAGAGGTCGT
GAAGAAGATGAAGAACTACTGGCGCCAGCTGCTGAATGCCAAGCTGATTACCCAGAGGAAGTTCGACAAT
CTGACCAAGGCCGAGAGAGGCGGCCTGAGCGAACTGGATAAGGCCGGCTTCATCAAGAGACAGCTGGTGG
AAACCCGGCAGATCACAAAGCACGTGGCACAGATCCTGGACTCCCGGATGAACACTAAGTACGACGAGAA
CGACAAACTGATCCGGGAAGTGAAAGTGATCACCCTGAAGTCCAAGCTGGTGTCCGATTTCCGGAAGGAT
TTCCAGTTTTACAAAGTGCGCGAGATCAACAACTACCACCACGCCCACGACGCCTACCTGAACGCCGTCG
TGGGAACCGCCCTGATCAAAAAGTACCCTAAGCTGGAAAGCGAGTTCGTGTACGGCGACTACAAGGTGTA
CGACGTGCGGAAGATGATCGCCAAGAGCGAGCAGGAAATCGGCAAGGCTACCGCCAAGTACTTCTTCTAC
AGCAACATCATGAACTTTTTCAAGACCGAGATTACCCTGGCCAACGGCGAGATCCGGAAGCGGCCTCTGA
TCGAGACAAACGGCGAAACAGGCGAGATCGTGTGGGATAAGGGCCGGGACTTTGCCACCGTGCGGAAAGT
GCTGTCTATGCCCCAAGTGAATATCGTGAAAAAGACCGAGGTGCAGACAGGCGGCTTCAGCAAAGAGTCT
ATCCTGCCCAAGAGGAACAGCGACAAGCTGATCGCCAGAAAGAAGGACTGGGACCCTAAGAAGTACGGCG
GCTTCGACAGCCCCACCGTGGCCTATTCTGTGCTGGTGGTGGCCAAAGTGGAAAAGGGCAAGTCCAAGAA
ACTGAAGAGTGTGAAAGAGCTGCTGGGGATCACCATCATGGAAAGAAGCAGCTTCGAGAAGAATCCCATC
GACTTTCTGGAAGCCAAGGGCTACAAAGAAGTGAAAAAGGACCTGATCATCAAGCTGCCTAAGTACTCCC
TGTTCGAGCTGGAAAACGGCCGGAAGAGAATGCTGGCCTCTGCCGGCGAACTGCAGAAGGGAAACGAACT
GGCCCTGCCCTCCAAATATGTGAACTTCCTGTACCTGGCCAGCCACTATGAGAAGCTGAAGGGCTCCCCC
GAGGATAATGAGCAGAAACAGCTGTTTGTGGAACAGCACAAACACTACCTGGACGAGATCATCGAGCAGA
TCAGCGAGTTCTCCAAGAGAGTGATCCTGGCCGACGCTAATCTGGACAAGGTGCTGAGCGCCTACAACAA
GCACAGAGACAAGCCTATCAGAGAGCAGGCCGAGAATATCATCCACCTGTTTACCCTGACCAATCTGGGA
GCCCCTGCCGCCTTCAAGTACTTTGACACCACCATCGACCGGAAGAGGTACACCAGCACCAAAGAGGTGC
TGGACGCCACCCTGATCCACCAGAGCATCACCGGCCTGTACGAGACACGGATCGACCTGTCTCAGCTGGG
AGGCGACGCCTATCCCTATGACGTGCCCGATTATGCCAGCCTGGGCAGCGGCTCCCCCAAGAAAAAACGC
AAGGTGGAAGATCCTAAGAAAAAGCGGAAAGTGGACGGCATTGGTAGTGGGAGCAACGGCAGCAGCGGAT
CCAGCGAGCTGATTAAGGAGAACATGCACATGAAGCTGTACATGGAGGGCACCGTGGACAACCATCACTT
CAAGTGCACATCCGAGGGCGAAGGCAAGCCCTACGAGGGCACCCAGACCATGAGAATCAAGGTGGTCGAG
GGCGGCCCTCTCCCCTTCGCCTTCGACATCCTGGCTACTAGCTTCCTCTACGGCAGCAAGACCTTCATCA
ACCACACCCAGGGCATCCCCGACTTCTTCAAGCAGTCCTTCCCTGAGGGCTTCACATGGGAGAGAGTCAC
CACATACGAAGACGGGGGCGTGCTGACCGCTACCCAGGACACCAGCCTCCAGGACGGCTGCCTCATCTAC
AACGTCAAGATCAGAGGGGTGAACTTCACATCCAACGGCCCTGTGATGCAGAAGAAAACACTCGGCTGGG
AGGCCTTCACCGAGACGCTGTACCCCGCTGACGGCGGCCTGGAAGGCAGAAACGACATGGCCCTGAAGCT
CGTGGGCGGGAGCCATCTGATCGCAAACATCAAGACCACATATAGATCCAAGAAACCCGCTAAGAACCTC
AAGATGCCTGGCGTCTACTATGTGGACTACAGACTGGAAAGAATCAAGGAGGCCAACAACGAGACCTACG
TCGAGCAGCACGAGGTGGCAGTGGCCAGATACTGCGACCTCCCTAGCAAACTGGGGCACAAGCTTAATGG
TGGAGGAGGTTCTGGAGGCGGTGGAAGTGGTGGCGGAGGTAGCGTCGACGTCCTGCGGCGCCGGAAGGAC
TGGAACGTGCGCCTGCAGGCCTTCTTCACCAGTGACACGGGGCTTGAATATGAAGCCCCCAAGCTGTACC
CTGCCATTCCCGCAGCCCGAAGGCGGCCCATTCGAGTCCTGTCATTGTTTGATGGCATCGCGACAGGCTA
CCTAGTCCTCAAAGAGTTGGGCATAAAGGTAGGAAAGTACGTCGCTTCTGAAGTGTGTGAGGAGTCCATT
GCTGTTGGAACCGTGAAGCACGAGGGGAATATCAAATACGTGAACGACGTGAGGAACATCACAAAGAAAA
ATATTGAAGAATGGGGCCCATTTGACTTGGTGATTGGCGGAAGCCCATGCAACGATCTCTCAAATGTGAA
TCCAGCCAGGAAAGGCCTGTATGAGGGTACAGGCCGGCTCTTCTTCGAATTTTACCACCTGCTGAATTAC
TCACGCCCCAAGGAGGGTGATGACCGGCCGTTCTTCTGGATGTTTGCCAATGTTGTAGCCATGAAGGTTG
GCGACAAGAGGGACATCTCACGGTTCCTGGAGTGTAATCCAGTGATGATTGATGCCATCAAAGTTTCTGC
TGCTCACAGGGCCCGATACTTCTGGGGCAACCTACCCGGGATGAACAGGCCCGTGATAGCATCAAAGAAT
GATAAACTCGAGCTGCAGGACTGCTTGGAATACAATAGGATAGCCAAGTTAAAGAAAGTACAGACAATAA
CCACCAAGTCGAACTCGATCAAACAGGGGAAAAACCAACTTTTCCCTGTTGTCATGAATGGCAAAGAAGA
TGTTTTGTGGTGCACTGAGCTCGAAAGGATCTTTGGCTTTCCTGTGCACTACACAGACGTGTCCAACATG
GGCCGTGGTGCCCGCCAGAAGCTGCTGGGAAGGTCCTGGAGCGTGCCTGTCATCCGACACCTCTTCGCCC
CTCTGAAGGACTACTTTGCATGTGAATAGTAAATGCATGGCCGGCCTTAATTAAACGCGTCTCGAGGGAA
TTCCGATAATCAACCTCTGGATTACAAAATTTGTGAAAGATTGACTGGTATTCTTAACTATGTTGCTCCT
TTTACGCTATGTGGATACGCTGCTTTAATGCCTTTGTATCATGCTATTGCTTCCCGTATGGCTTTCATTT
TCTCCTCCTTGTATAAATCCTGGTTGCTGTCTCTTTATGAGGAGTTGTGGCCCGTTGTCAGGCAACGTGG
CGTGGTGTGCACTGTGTTTGCTGACGCAACCCCCACTGGTTGGGGCATTGCCACCACCTGTCAGCTCCTT
TCCGGGACTTTCGCTTTCCCCCTCCCTATTGCCACGGCGGAACTCATCGCCGCCTGCCTTGCCCGCTGCT
GGACAGGGGCTCGGCTGTTGGGCACTGACAATTCCGTGGTGTTGTCGGGGAAGCTGACGTCCTTTCCATG
GCTGCTCGCCTGTGTTGCCACCTGGATTCTGCGCGGGACGTCCTTCTGCTACGTCCCTTCGGCCCTCAAT
CCAGCGGACCTTCCTTCCCGCGGCCTGCTGCCGGCTCTGCGGCCTCTTCCGCGTCTTCGCCTTCGCCCTC
AGACGAGTCGGATCTCCCTTTGGGCCGCCTCCCCGCATCGGGAATTCGAGCTCGGTACCTTTAAGACCAA
TGACTTACAAGGCAGCTGTAGATCTTAGCCACTTTTTAAAAGAAAAGGGGGGACTGGAAGGGCTAATTCA
CTCCCAACGAAGACAAGATCTGCTTTTTGCTTGTACTGGGTCTCTCTGGTTAGACCAGATCTGAGCCTGG
GAGCTCTCTGGCTAACTAGGGAACCCACTGCTTAAGCCTCAATAAAGCTTGCCTTGAGTGCTTCAAGTAG
TGTGTGCCCGTCTGTTGTGTGACTCTGGTAACTAGAGATCCCTCAGACCCTTTTAGTCAGTGTGGAAAAT
CTCTAGCAGCATCTAGCTAGAATTAATTCCGTGTATTCTATAGTGTCACCTAAATCGTATGTGTATGATA
CATAAGGTTATGTATTAATTGTAGCCGCGTTCTAACGACAATATGTACAAGCCTAATTGTGTAGCATCTG
GCTTACTGAAGCAGACCCTATCATCTCTCTCGTAAACTGCCGTCAGAGTCGGTTTGGTTGGACGAACCTT
CTGAGTTTCTGGTAACGCCGTCCCGCACCCGGAAATGGTCAGCGAACCAATCAGCAGGGTCATCGCTAGC
CTAGGGACGTACCCAATTCGCCCTATAGTGAGTCGTATTACGCGCGCTCACTGGCCGTCGTTTTACAACG
TCGTGACTGGGAAAACCCTGGCGTTACCCAACTTAATCGCCTTGCAGCACATCCCCCTTTCGCCAGCTGG
CGTAATAGCGAAGAGGCCCGCACCGATCGCCCTTCCCAACAGTTGCGCAGCCTGAATGGCGAATGGG
[124 nt withheld, positions 10358-10481]
C
[91 nt withheld, positions 10483-10573]
A
[49 nt withheld, positions 10575-10623]
CCTTTGACGTTGGAGTCCACGTTCTTT
[37 nt withheld, positions 10651-10687]
ACCCTATCTCGGTCTATTCTTTTGATTTATAAGGGATTTTGCCGATTTCGGCCTATTGGTTAAAAAATGA
GCTGATTTAACAAAAATTTAACGCGAATTTTAACAAAATATTAACGCTTACAATTTAGGTGGCACTTTTC
GGGGAAATGTGCGCGGAACCCCTATTTGTTTATTTTTCTAAATACATTCAAATATGTATCCGCTCATGAG
ACAATAACCCTGATAAATGCTTCAATAATATTGAAAAAGGAAGAGTATGAGTATTCAACATTTCCGTGTC
GCCCTTATTCCCTTTTTTGCGGCATTTTGCCTTCCTGTTTTTGCTCACCCAGAAACGCTGGTGAAAGTAA
AAGATGCTGAAGATCAGTTGGGTGCACGAGTGGGTTACATCGAACTGGATCTCAACAGCGGTAAGATCCT
TGAGAGTTTTCGCCCCGAAGAACGTTTTCCAATGATGAGCACTTTTAAAGTTCTGCTATGTGGCGCGGTA
TTATCCCGTATTGACGCCGGGCAAGAGCAACTCGGTCGCCGCATACACTATTCTCAGAATGACTTGGTTG
AGTACTCACCAGTCACAGAAAAGCATCTTACGGATGGCATGACAGTAAGAGAATTATGCAGTGCTGCCAT
AACCATGAGTGATAACACTGCGGCCAACTTACTTCTGACAACGATCGGAGGACCGAAGGAGCTAACCGCT
TTTTTGCACAACATGGGGGATCATGTAACTCGCCTTGATCGTTGGGAACCGGAGCTGAATGAAGCCATAC
CAAACGACGAGCGTGACACCACGATGCCTGTAGCAATGGCAACAACGTTGCGCAAACTATTAACTGGCGA
ACTACTTACTCTAGCTTCCCGGCAACAATTAATAGACTGGATGGAGGCGGATAAAGTTGCAGGACCACTT
CTGCGCTCGGCCCTTCCGGCTGGCTGGTTTATTGCTGATAAATCTGGAGCCGGTGAGCGTGGGTCTCGCG
GTATCATTGCAGCACTGGGGCCAGATGGTAAGCCCTCCCGTATCGTAGTTATCTACACGACGGGGAGTCA
GGCAACTATGGATGAACGAAATAGACAGATCGCTGAGATAGGTGCCTCACTGATTAAGCATTGGTAACTG
TCAGACCAAGTTTACTCATATATACTTTAGATTGATTTAAAACTTCATTTTTAATTTAAAAGGATCTAGG
TGAAGATCCTTTTTGATAATCTCATGACCAAAATCCCTTAACGTGAGTTTTCGTTCCACTGAGCGTCAGA
CCCCGTAGAAAAGATCAAAGGATCTTCTTGAGATCCTTTTTTTCTGCGCGTAATCTGCTGCTTGCAAACA
AAAAAACCACCGCTACCAGCGGTGGTTTGTTTGCCGGATCAAGAGCTACCAACTCTTTTTCCGAAGGTAA
CTGGCTTCAGCAGAGCGCAGATACCAAATACTGTTCTTCTAGTGTAGCCGTAGTTAGGCCACCACTTCAA
GAACTCTGTAGCACCGCCTACATACCTCGCTCTGCTAATCCTGTTACCAGTGGCTGCTGCCAGTGGCGAT
AAGTCGTGTCTTACCGGGTTGGACTCAAGACGATAGTTACCGGATAAGGCGCAGCGGTCGGGCTGAACGG
GGGGTTCGTGCACACAGCCCAGCTTGGAGCGAACGACCTACACCGAACTGAGATACCTACAGCGTGAGCT
ATGAGAAAGCGCCACGCTTCCCGAAGGGAGAAAGGCGGACAGGTATCCGGTAAGCGGCAGGGTCGGAACA
GGAGAGCGCACGAGGGAGCTTCCAGGGGGAAACGCCTGGTATCTTTATAGTCCTGTCGGGTTTCGCCACC
TCTGACTTGAGCGTCGATTTTTGTGATGCTCGTCAGGGGGGCGGAGCCTATGGAAAAACGCCAGCAACGC
GGCCTTTTTACGGTTCCTGGCCTTTTGCTGGCCTTTTGCTCACATGTTCTTTCCTGCGTTATCCCCTGAT
TCTGTGGATAACCGTATTACCGCCTTTGAGTGAGCTGATACCGCTCGCCGCAGCCGAACGACCGAGCGCA
GCGAGTCAGTGAGCGAGGAAGCGGAAGAGCGCCCAATACGCAAACCGCCTCTCCCCGCGCGTTGGCCGAT
TCATTAATGCAGCTGGCACGACAGGTTTCCCGACTGGAAAGCGGGCAGTGAGCGCAACGCAATTAATGTG
AGTTAGCTCACTCATTAGGCACCCCAGGCTTTACACTTTATGCTTCCGGCTCGTATGTTGTGTGGAATTG
TGAGCGGATAACAATTTCACACAGGAAACAGCTATGACCATGATTACGCCAAGCGCGCAATTAACCCTCA
CTAAAGGGAACAAAAGCTGGAGCTGC
